>Addgene plasmid #66378 | GPR85-Tango | depositor partial sequence | sequence record 113369 | empty Tango
GACGGATCGGGAGATCTCCCGATCCCCTATGGTGCACTCTCAGTACAATCTGCTCTGATGCCGCATAGTT
AAGCCAGTATCTGCTCCCTGCTTGTGTGTTGGAGGTCGCTGAGTAGTGCGCGAGCAAAATTTAAGCTACA
ACAAGGCAAGGCTTGACCGACAATTGCATGAAGAATCTGCTTAGGGTTAGGCGTTTTGCGCTGCTTCGCG
ATGTACGGGCCAGATATACGCGTTGACATTGATTATTGACTAGTTATTAATAGTAATCAATTACGGGGTC
ATTAGTTCATAGCCCATATATGGAGTTCCGCGTTACATAACTTACGGTAAATGGCCCGCCTGGCTGACCG
CCCAACGACCCCCGCCCATTGACGTCAATAATGACGTATGTTCCCATAGTAACGCCAATAGGGACTTTCC
ATTGACGTCAATGGGTGGAGTATTTACGGTAAACTGCCCACTTGGCAGTACATCAAGTGTATCATATGCC
AAGTACGCCCCCTATTGACGTCAATGACGGTAAATGGCCCGCCTGGCATTATGCCCAGTACATGACCTTA
TGGGACTTTCCTACTTGGCAGTACATCTACGTATTAGTCATCGCTATTACCATGGTGATGCGGTTTTGGC
AGTACATCAATGGGCGTGGATAGCGGTTTGACTCACGGGGATTTCCAAGTCTCCACCCCATTGACGTCAA
TGGGAGTTTGTTTTGGCACCAAAATCAACGGGACTTTCCAAAATGTCGTAACAACTCCGCCCCATTGACG
CAAATGGGCGGTAGGCGTGTACGGTGGGAGGTCTATATAAGCAGAGCTCTCTGGCTAACTAGAGAACCCA
CTGCTTACTGGCTTATCGAAATTAATACGACTCACTATAGGGAGACCCAAGCTGGCTAGCGTTTAAACTT
AAGCTTGGTACCGAGCTCGGATCCACTAGTCCAGTGTGGTGGAATTCTGCAGATATCCAGCACAGTGGCG
GCCGCGCCACCATGAAGACGATCATCGCCCTGAGCTACATCTTCTGCCTGGTATTCGCCGACTACAAGGA
CGATGATGACGCCAGCATCGATACCGGTGGACGCACCCCACCCAGCCTGGGTCCCCAAGATGAGTCCTGC
ACCACCGCCAGCTCCTCCCTGGCCAAGGACACTTCATCGACCGGTGAGAACCTGTACTTCCAGCTAAGAT
TAGATAAAAGTAAAGTGATTAACAGCGCATTAGAGCTGCTTAATGAGGTCGGAATCGAAGGTTTAACAAC
CCGTAAACTCGCCCAGAAGCTAGGTGTAGAGCAGCCTACATTGTATTGGCATGTAAAAAATAAGCGGGCT
TTGCTCGACGCCTTAGCCATTGAGATGTTAGATAGGCACCATACTCACTTTTGCCCTTTAGAAGGGGAAA
GCTGGCAAGATTTTTTACGTAATAACGCTAAAAGTTTTAGATGTGCTTTACTAAGTCATCGCGATGGAGC
AAAAGTACATTTAGGTACACGGCCTACAGAAAAACAGTATGAAACTCTCGAAAATCAATTAGCCTTTTTA
TGCCAACAAGGTTTTTCACTAGAGAATGCATTATATGCACTCAGCGCTGTGGGGCATTTTACTTTAGGTT
GCGTATTGGAAGATCAAGAGCATCAAGTCGCTAAAGAAGAAAGGGAAACACCTACTACTGATAGTATGCC
GCCATTATTACGACAAGCTATCGAATTATTTGATCACCAAGGTGCAGAGCCAGCCTTCTTATTCGGCCTT
GAATTGATCATATGCGGATTAGAAAAACAACTTAAATGTGAAAGTGGGTCCGCGTACAGCCGCGCGCGTA
CGAAAAACAATTACGGGTCTACCATCGAGGGCCTGCTCGATCTCCCGGACGACGACGCCCCCGAAGAGGC
GGGGCTGGCGGCTCCGCGCCTGTCCTTTCTCCCCGCGGGACACACGCGCAGACTGTCGACGGCCCCCCCG
ACCGATGTCAGCCTGGGGGACGAGCTCCACTTAGACGGCGAGGACGTGGCGATGGCGCATGCCGACGCGC
TAGACGATTTCGATCTGGACATGTTGGGGGACGGGGATTCCCCGGGTCCGGGATTTACCCCCCACGACTC
CGCCCCCTACGGCGCTCTGGATATGGCCGACTTCGAGTTTGAGCAGATGTTTACCGATGCCCTTGGAATT
GACGAGTACGGTGGGTAGCTCGAGTCTAGAGGGCCCGTTTAAACCCGCTGATCAGCCTCGACTGTGCCTT
CTAGTTGCCAGCCATCTGTTGTTTGCCCCTCCCCCGTGCCTTCCTTGACCCTGGAAGGTGCCACTCCCAC
TGTCCTTTCCTAATAAAATGAGGAAATTGCATCGCATTGTCTGAGTAGGTGTCATTCTATTCTGGGGGGT
GGGGTGGGGCAGGACAGCAAGGGGGAGGATTGGGAAGACAATAGCAGGCATGCTGGGGATGCGGTGGGCT
CTATGGCTTCTGAGGCGGAAAGAACCAGCTGGGGCTCTAGGGGGTATCCCC
[124 nt withheld, positions 2502-2625]
C
[91 nt withheld, positions 2627-2717]
A
[49 nt withheld, positions 2719-2767]
CCTTTGACGTTGGAGTCCACGTTCTTT
[37 nt withheld, positions 2795-2831]
ACCCTATCTCGGTCTATTCTTTTGATTTATAAGGGATTTTGCCGATTTCGGCCTATTGGTTAAAAAATGA
GCTGATTTAACAAAAATTTAACGCGAATTAATTCTGTGGAATGTGTGTCAGTTAGGGTGTGGAAAGTCCC
CAGGCTCCCCAGCAGGCAGAAGTATGCAAAGCATGCATCTCAATTAGTCAGCAACCAGGTGTGGAAAGTC
CCCAGGCTCCCCAGCAGGCAGAAGTATGCAAAGCATGCATCTCAATTAGTCAGCAACCATAGTCCCGCCC
CTAACTCCGCCCATCCCGCCCCTAACTCCGCCCAGTTCCGCCCATTCTCCGCCCCATGGCTGACTAATTT
TTTTTATTTATGCAGAGGCCGAGGCCGCCTCTGCCTCTGAGCTATTCCAGAAGTAGTGAGGAGGCTTTTT
TGGAGGCCTAGGCTTTTGCAAAAAGCTCCCGGGAGCTTGTATATCCATTTTCGGATCTGATCAAGAGACA
GGATGAGGATCGTTTCGCATGATTGAACAAGATGGATTGCACGCAGGTTCTCCGGCCGCTTGGGTGGAGA
GGCTATTCGGCTATGACTGGGCACAACAGACAATCGGCTGCTCTGATGCCGCCGTGTTCCGGCTGTCAGC
GCAGGGGCGCCCGGTTCTTTTTGTCAAGACCGACCTGTCCGGTGCCCTGAATGAACTGCAGGACGAGGCA
GCGCGGCTATCGTGGCTGGCCACGACGGGCGTTCCTTGCGCAGCTGTGCTCGACGTTGTCACTGAAGCGG
GAAGGGACTGGCTGCTATTGGGCGAAGTGCCGGGGCAGGATCTCCTGTCATCTCACCTTGCTCCTGCCGA
GAAAGTATCCATCATGGCTGATGCAATGCGGCGGCTGCATACGCTTGATCCGGCTACCTGCCCATTCGAC
CACCAAGCGAAACATCGCATCGAGCGAGCACGTACTCGGATGGAAGCCGGTCTTGTCGATCAGGATGATC
TGGACGAAGAGCATCAGGGGCTCGCGCCAGCCGAACTGTTCGCCAGGCTCAAGGCGCGCATGCCCGACGG
CGAGGATCTCGTCGTGACCCATGGCGATGCCTGCTTGCCGAATATCATGGTGGAAAATGGCCGCTTTTCT
GGATTCATCGACTGTGGCCGGCTGGGTGTGGCGGACCGCTATCAGGACATAGCGTTGGCTACCCGTGATA
TTGCTGAAGAGCTTGGCGGCGAATGGGCTGACCGCTTCCTCGTGCTTTACGGTATCGCCGCTCCCGATTC
GCAGCGCATCGCCTTCTATCGCCTTCTTGACGAGTTCTTCTGAGCGGGACTCTGGGGTTCGAAATGACCG
ACCAAGCGACGCCCAACCTGCCATCACGAGATTTCGATTCCACCGCCGCCTTCTATGAAAGGTTGGGCTT
CGGAATCGTTTTCCGGGACGCCGGCTGGATGATCCTCCAGCGCGGGGATCTCATGCTGGAGTTCTTCGCC
CACCCCAACTTGTTTATTGCAGCTTATAATGGTTACAAATAAAGCAATAGCATCACAAATTTCACAAATA
AAGCATTTTTTTCACTGCATTCTAGTTGTGGTTTGTCCAAACTCATCAATGTATCTTATCATGTCTGTAT
ACCGTCGACCTCTAGCTAGAGCTTGGCGTAATCATGGTCATAGCTGTTTCCTGTGTGAAATTGTTATCCG
CTCACAATTCCACACAACATACGAGCCGGAAGCATAAAGTGTAAAGCCTGGGGTGCCTAATGAGTGAGCT
AACTCACATTAATTGCGTTGCGCTCACTGCCCGCTTTCCAGTCGGGAAACCTGTCGTGCCAGCTGCATTA
ATGAATCGGCCAACGCGCGGGGAGAGGCGGTTTGCGTATTGGGCGCTCTTCCGCTTCCTCGCTCACTGAC
TCGCTGCGCTCGGTCGTTCGGCTGCGGCGAGCGGTATCAGCTCACTCAAAGGCGGTAATACGGTTATCCA
CAGAATCAGGGGATAACGCAGGAAAGAACATGTGAGCAAAAGGCCAGCAAAAGGCCAGGAACCGTAAAAA
GGCCGCGTTGCTGGCGTTTTTCCATAGGCTCCGCCCCCCTGACGAGCATCACAAAAATCGACGCTCAAGT
CAGAGGTGGCGAAACCCGACAGGACTATAAAGATACCAGGCGTTTCCCCCTGGAAGCTCCCTCGTGCGCT
CTCCTGTTCCGACCCTGCCGCTTACCGGATACCTGTCCGCCTTTCTCCCTTCGGGAAGCGTGGCGCTTTC
TCATAGCTCACGCTGTAGGTATCTCAGTTCGGTGTAGGTCGTTCGCTCCAAGCTGGGCTGTGTGCACGAA
CCCCCCGTTCAGCCCGACCGCTGCGCCTTATCCGGTAACTATCGTCTTGAGTCCAACCCGGTAAGACACG
ACTTATCGCCACTGGCAGCAGCCACTGGTAACAGGATTAGCAGAGCGAGGTATGTAGGCGGTGCTACAGA
GTTCTTGAAGTGGTGGCCTAACTACGGCTACACTAGAAGAACAGTATTTGGTATCTGCGCTCTGCTGAAG
CCAGTTACCTTCGGAAAAAGAGTTGGTAGCTCTTGATCCGGCAAACAAACCACCGCTGGTAGCGGTTTTT
TTGTTTGCAAGCAGCAGATTACGCGCAGAAAAAAAGGATCTCAAGAAGATCCTTTGATCTTTTCTACGGG
GTCTGACGCTCAGTGGAACGAAAACTCACGTTAAGGGATTTTGGTCATGAGATTATCAAAAAGGATCTTC
ACCTAGATCCTTTTAAATTAAAAATGAAGTTTTAAATCAATCTAAAGTATATATGAGTAAACTTGGTCTG
ACAGTTACCAATGCTTAATCAGTGAGGCACCTATCTCAGCGATCTGTCTATTTCGTTCATCCATAGTTGC
CTGACTCCCCGTCGTGTAGATAACTACGATACGGGAGGGCTTACCATCTGGCCCCAGTGCTGCAATGATA
CCGCGAGACCCACGCTCACCGGCTCCAGATTTATCAGCAATAAACCAGCCAGCCGGAAGGGCCGAGCGCA
GAAGTGGTCCTGCAACTTTATCCGCCTCCATCCAGTCTATTAATTGTTGCCGGGAAGCTAGAGTAAGTAG
TTCGCCAGTTAATAGTTTGCGCAACGTTGTTGCCATTGCTACAGGCATCGTGGTGTCACGCTCGTCGTTT
GGTATGGCTTCATTCAGCTCCGGTTCCCAACGATCAAGGCGAGTTACATGATCCCCCATGTTGTGCAAAA
AAGCGGTTAGCTCCTTCGGTCCTCCGATCGTTGTCAGAAGTAAGTTGGCCGCAGTGTTATCACTCATGGT
TATGGCAGCACTGCATAATTCTCTTACTGTCATGCCATCCGTAAGATGCTTTTCTGTGACTGGTGAGTAC
TCAACCAAGTCATTCTGAGAATAGTGTATGCGGCGACCGAGTTGCTCTTGCCCGGCGTCAATACGGGATA
ATACCGCGCCACATAGCAGAACTTTAAAAGTGCTCATCATTGGAAAACGTTCTTCGGGGCGAAAACTCTC
AAGGATCTTACCGCTGTTGAGATCCAGTTCGATGTAACCCACTCGTGCACCCAACTGATCTTCAGCATCT
TTTACTTTCACCAGCGTTTCTGGGTGAGCAAAAACAGGAAGGCAAAATGCCGCAAAAAAGGGAATAAGGG
CGACACGGAAATGTTGAATACTCATACTCTTCCTTTTTCAATATTATTGAAGCATTTATCAGGGTTATTG
TCTCATGAGCGGATACATATTTGAATGTATTTAGAAAAATAAACAAATAGGGGTTCCGCGCACATTTCCC
CGAAAAGTGCCACCTGACGTC
