>Addgene plasmid #66378 | GPR85-Tango | depositor partial sequence | sequence record 113370 | GPR85
ATGGCCAACTATTCCCACGCCGCGGACAACATCCTGCAGAATCTGTCACCTCTCACTGCCTTTTTGAAGC
TCACCAGTCTGGGGTTTATTATTGGTGTAAGCGTAGTAGGTAACCTTCTGATCAGTATTCTGCTTGTAAA
AGACAAGACTTTGCATCGCGCCCCGTACTACTTCTTGCTGGATCTCTGTTGCAGCGACATTCTTAGGTCC
GCTATATGTTTCCCATTTGTTTTCAATTCAGTCAAAAATGGGTCCACCTGGACCTACGGAACCTTGACTT
GCAAAGTAATCGCCTTTCTGGGCGTGCTCAGCTGCTTCCACACCGCCTTCATGCTGTTCTGCATATCTGT
GACCCGCTATTTGGCCATCGCCCATCATAGATTTTACACCAAAAGGCTCACGTTTTGGACCTGTCTGGCC
GTCATCTGTATGGTCTGGACACTCAGCGTGGCTATGGCTTTTCCGCCCGTGCTCGACGTGGGCACTTACT
CCTTCATCAGAGAGGAGGACCAGTGTACCTTCCAGCACAGGAGCTTCCGAGCAAATGACTCTCTGGGTTT
TATGCTCCTGCTCGCCCTCATCCTGCTGGCCACACAGCTGGTGTACTTGAAACTGATTTTTTTCGTCCAT
GACCGACGAAAGATGAAGCCCGTCCAGTTTGTCGCAGCTGTGTCACAGAACTGGACCTTCCACGGCCCCG
GAGCTAGCGGCCAAGCTGCAGCGAACTGGCTGGCAGGTTTTGGGCGAGGGCCAACCCCCCCAACTCTGCT
GGGCATACGCCAGAACGCAAATACGACAGGAAGGCGCCGGTTGCTGGTTCTCGACGAGTTTAAAATGGAA
AAGCGGATTTCTCGAATGTTTTACATCATGACTTTTCTGTTCCTCACCCTGTGGGGGCCATACCTGGTAG
CTTGTTACTGGCGAGTCTTCGCACGGGGCCCAGTGGTGCCTGGCGGCTTTCTGACTGCCGCGGTGTGGAT
GAGCTTCGCCCAGGCAGGCATAAATCCATTTGTCTGCATTTTTTCCAATAGAGAACTTAGGAGATGCTTT
TCAACCACACTTCTTTATTGCCGAAAGAGTAGGCTCCCCAGGGAGCCATACTGTGTTATC
