>Addgene plasmid #66378 | GPR85-Tango | addgene partial sequence | sequence record 119557 | CMV-F 5'-CGCAAATGGGCGGTAGGCGTG-3'
TCTCTGGCTAACTAGAGAACCCACTGCTTACTGGCTTATCGAAATTAATACGACTCACTATAGGGAGACC
CAAGCTGGCTAGCGTTTAAACTTAAGCTTGGTACCGAGCTCGGATCCACTAGTCCAGTGTGGTGGAATTC
TGCAGATATCCAGCACAGTGGCGGCCGCGCCACCATGAAGACGATCATCGCCCTGAGCTACATCTTCTGC
CTGGTATTCGCCGACTACAAGGACGATGATGACGCCAGCATCGATATGGCCAACTATTCCCACGCCGCGG
ACAACATCCTGCAGAATCTGTCACCTCTCACTGCCTTTTTGAAGCTCACCAGTCTGGGGTTTATTATTGG
TGTAAGCGTAGTAGGTAACCTTCTGATCAGTATTCTGCTTGTAAAAGACAAGACTTTGCATCGCGCCCCG
TACTACTTCTTGCTGGATCTCTGTTGCAGCGACATTCTTAGGTCCGCTATATGTTTCCCATTTGTTTTCA
ATTCAGTCAAAAATGGGTCCACCTGGACCTACGGAACCTTGACTTGCAAAGTAATCGCCTTTCTGGGCGT
GCTCAGCTGCTTCCACACCGCCTTCATGCTGTTCTGCATATCTGTGACCCGCTATTTGGCCATCGCCCAT
CATAGATTTTACACCAAAAGGCTCACGTTTTGGACCTGTCTGGCCGTCATCTGTATGGTCTGGACACTCA
GCGTGGCTATGGCTTTTCCGCCCGTGCTCGACGTGGGCACTTACTCCTTCATCAGAGAGGAGGACCAGTG
TACCTTCCAGCACAGGAGCTTCCGAGCAAATGACTCTCTGGGTTTTATGCTCCTGCTCGCCCTCATCCTG
CTGGCCACACAGCTGGTGTACTTGAAACTGATTTTTTTCGTCCATGACCGACGAAAGATGAAGCCCGTCC
AGTTTGTCGCAGCTGTGTCACAGAACTGGACCTTCCACGGCCCCGGAGCTAGCGGCCAAGCTGCAGCGAA
CTGG
