>Addgene plasmid #66378 | GPR85-Tango | addgene partial sequence | sequence record 119560 | Tet-R 5'-GGCGAGTTTACGGGTTGTTA-3'
GCTCTAATGCGCTGTTAATCACTTTACTTTTATCTAATCTTAGCTGGAAGTACAGGTTCTCACCGGTCGA
TGAAGTGTCCTTGGCCAGGGAGGAGCTGGCGGTGGTGCAGGACTCATCTTGGGGACCCAGGCTGGGTGGG
GTGCGTCCACCGGTATCGATGATAACACAGTATGGCTCCCTGGGGAGCCTACTCTTTCGGCAATAAAGAA
GTGTGGTTGAAAAGCATCTCCTAAGTTCTCTATTGGAAAAAATGCAGACAAATGGATTTATGCCTGCCTG
GGCGAAGCTCATCCACACCGCGGCAGTCAGAAAGCCGCCAGGCACCACTGGGCCCCGTGCGAAGACTCGC
CAGTAACAAGCTACCAGGTATGGCCCCCACAGGGTGAGGAACAGAAAAGTCATGATGTAAAACATTCGAG
AAATCCGCTTTTCCATTTTAAACTCGTCGAGAACCAGCAACCGGCGCCTTCCTGTCGTATTTGCGTTCTG
GCGTATGCCCAGCAGAGTTGGGGGGGTTGGCCCTCGCCCAAAACCTGCCAGCCAGTTCGCTGCAGCTTGG
CCGCTAGCTCCGGGGCCGTGGAAGGTCCAGTTCTGTGACACAGCTGCGACAAACTGGACGGGCTTCATCT
TTCGTCGGTCATGGACGAAAAAAATCAGTTTCAAGTACACCAGCTGTGTGGCCAGCAGGATGAGGGCGAG
CAGGAGCATAAAACCCAGAGAGTCATTTGCTCGGAAGCTCCTGTGCTGGAAGGTACACTGGTCCTCCTCT
CTGATGAAGGAGTAAGTGCCCACGTCGAGCACGGGCGGAAAAGCCATAGCCACGCTGAGTGTCCAGACCA
TACAGATGACGGCCAGACAGGTCCAAAACGTGAGCCTTTTGGTGTAAAATCTATGATGGGCGATGGCCAA
ATAGCGGGTCACAGATATGCAGAACAGCATGAAGGCGGTGTGGAAGCAGCTGAGCACGCCCAGAAA
