[The description below was written by a language model from this plasmid's Addgene catalogue record.]
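Description:
GPR85-Tango is a mammalian expression plasmid from the PRESTO-Tango collection, built on an "empty Tango" backbone of about 6.6 kb that was itself derived from pcDNA3.1(+). It is maintained in E. coli as a high-copy plasmid under ampicillin selection, and it carries a neomycin resistance marker so that transfected mammalian cells can be selected with G418. The record provides no feature table, so origins of replication and other backbone elements are not itemised.

The payload is the human GPR85 coding sequence (also known as SREB or SREB2; about 1.1 kb), expressed from the CMV promoter with an N-terminal FLAG tag supplied by the backbone, which allows detection of the receptor. The insert was placed by restriction cloning using NotI at the 5′ end. The depositor notes that the 3′ site lies downstream of a tTA sequence and may be either XhoI or XbaI, depending on the individual vector in the series. The presence of tTA fits the Tango design, in which the receptor is fused to the tetracycline transactivator so that arrestin translocation to the activated receptor leads to a transcriptional readout. The record does not describe the linker or cleavage elements that connect the receptor to tTA.

The construct is intended for parallel screening of the GPCR repertoire by transcriptional output, independent of a receptor's G protein coupling. It was produced under a programme that develops tools for understudied members of druggable protein families, including non-olfactory GPCRs such as GPR85.
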