Addgene plasmid #66378: GPR85-Tango
Purpose: Expression of G protein-coupled receptors for PRESTO-Tango: parallel receptorome expression and screening via transcriptional output, with transcriptional activation following arrestin translocation
Depositing lab: Bryan Roth. Publication: PRESTO-Tango as an open-source resource for interrogation of the druggable human GPCRome. Kroeze WK, Sassano MF, Huang XP, Lansu K, McCorvy JD, Giguere PM, Sciaky N, Roth BL. Nat Struct Mol Biol. 2015 May;22(5):362-9. doi: 10.1038/nsmb.3014. Epub 2015 Apr 20. PubMed 25895059.
Backbone
  Vector backbone: empty Tango
  Backbone size w/o insert (bp): 6632
  Vector type: Mammalian Expression
  Selectable markers: Neomycin (select with G418)
Growth in bacteria
  Bacterial resistance: Ampicillin, 100 μg/mL
  Growth temperature: 37°C
  Growth strain: DH5alpha
  Copy number: High Copy
Gene/Insert
  Gene/Insert name: GPR85
  Species: H. sapiens (human)
  Insert size (bp): 1110
  Entrez Gene: GPR85 (a.k.a. SREB, SREB2)
  Promoter: CMV
  Tag / fusion protein: FLAG (N terminal on backbone)
  Cloning method: Restriction Enzyme; 5′ cloning site NotI (not destroyed); 3′ cloning site XhoI (unknown if destroyed)
  Sequencing primers: 5′ CMV-F; 3′ Tet-R
Terms and licenses: Academic/Nonprofit Terms; Industry Terms: Not Available to Industry
Depositor comments: Please note: Most of the PRESTO-Tango vectors do not contain the XhoI cut site downstream of the tTA sequence and instead carry an XbaI site. If you need to perform an XhoI digest we recommend sequencing with a forward primer at the C-terminus of tTA to determine which of the two sites is present. Suggested primer: 5-gagctccacttagacggcgagg-3. Original backbone was pcDNA3.1(+). These plasmids were generated as part of the Illuminating the Druggable Genome (IDG) program sponsored by the NIH Common Fund. The goal of this program is to identify, gather, and distribute information and resources for proteins that currently are not well-studied yet belong to commonly drug-targeted protein families: protein kinases, non-olfactory G-protein coupled receptors (GPCRs), and ion channels. The IDG program is designed to develop fundamental research tools for understudied proteins, elucidate their function, and disseminate the IDG-related resources and data to the greater scientific community.
How to cite: GPR85-Tango was a gift from Bryan Roth (Addgene plasmid # 66378 ; http://n2t.net/addgene:66378 ; RRID:Addgene_66378)
